Addgene plasmid #109389: groSL-GFP
Purpose: GFP cassette under the control of the groSL sigma32-responsive promoter. Used to test burden-responsive behaviour of the wt genomic promoter. The plasmid has got ColE1 origin of replication and AmpR.
Depositing lab: Tom Ellis. Depositing organization: Imperial College London. Publication: Burden-driven feedback control of gene expression. Ceroni F, Boo A, Furini S, Gorochowski TE, Borkowski O, Ladak YN, Awan AR, Gilbert C, Stan GB, Ellis T. Nat Methods. 2018 Mar 26. pii: nmeth.4635. doi: 10.1038/nmeth.4635. PubMed 29578536.
Backbone
  Vector backbone: YTK095 (ColE1 origin of replication and AmpR)
  Vector type: Bacterial Expression
Growth in bacteria
  Bacterial resistance: Ampicillin, 100 μg/mL
  Growth temperature: 37°C
  Growth strain: DH5alpha
  Copy number: High Copy
Gene/Insert
  Gene/Insert name: pgroSL-GFP
  Cloning method: Restriction Enzyme; 5′ cloning site unknown (unknown if destroyed); 3′ cloning site unknown (unknown if destroyed)
Terms and licenses: Academic/Nonprofit Terms; Industry Terms: Not Available to Industry
How to cite: groSL-GFP was a gift from Tom Ellis (Addgene plasmid # 109389 ; http://n2t.net/addgene:109389 ; RRID:Addgene_109389)
