[The description below was written by a language model from this plasmid's Addgene catalogue record and pLannotate feature annotations shown in this document.]
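Description:
groSL-GFP is a small, high-copy bacterial expression plasmid of about 2.85 kb, built on the YTK095 backbone. It replicates in E. coli from a ColE1/pUC-type origin and is selected with ampicillin through a β-lactamase gene driven by its own bla promoter, which lies on the opposite strand to the reporter cassette.

The payload is a transcriptional reporter in which GFP is controlled by the promoter of the groSL chaperone operon, a wild-type genomic promoter that responds to the heat-shock sigma factor σ32. Automated annotation identifies the reporter as superfolder GFP, a robustly folding variant. The coding sequence is followed by two transcription terminators in tandem, rrnB T1 and the phage T7 early terminator T7Te, which insulate the cassette from downstream backbone elements. The groSL promoter itself is not called as a feature in either table. The short unannotated stretch of just over 100 bp upstream of the GFP start is the likely place for the promoter and ribosome-binding region, but the record does not define their boundaries, and the cloning sites used are also unrecorded.

According to the record, the plasmid was used to test whether the native groSL promoter shows burden-responsive behaviour, that is, whether its activity rises when cells are loaded by expression of other synthetic constructs, with fluorescence as the readout. This was part of work on burden-driven feedback control of gene expression. Two full sequences are available, one from the depositor and one from repository sequencing. They differ by only a few nucleotides in length and give the same six features in the same order.
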