Features (pLannotate 1.2.2; 6 found; start..end, strand, type, name):
    118..831     +  CDS            superfolder GFP: GFP variant that folds robustly even when fused to poorly folded proteins (Pédelacq et al., 2006)
    843..914     +  terminator     rrnB T1 terminator: transcription terminator T1 from the E. coli rrnB gene
    930..957     +  terminator     T7Te terminator: phage T7 early transcription terminator
   1081..1941    -  CDS            AmpR: β-lactamase; bla; confers resistance to ampicillin, carbenicillin, and related antibiotics
   1942..2046    -  promoter       AmpR promoter: bla
   2149..2737    +  rep_origin     ori: high-copy-number ColE1/pMB1/pBR322/pUC origin of replication
>Addgene plasmid #109389 | groSL-GFP | depositor full sequence | sequence record 206260 | groSL-GFP sequence 2844 bps
GGCCGCCTAGGCCCAGAATTTTTTTTCTTTTTCCCCCTTGAAGGGGCGAAGCCTCATCCCCATTTCTCTG
GTCTTAATTAAGGATCTTAGCTACTAGAGAAAGAGGAGAAATACTAGATGCGTAAAGGCGAAGAGCTGTT
CACTGGTGTCGTCCCTATTCTGGTGGAACTGGATGGTGATGTCAACGGTCATAAGTTTTCCGTGCGTGGC
GAGGGTGAAGGTGACGCAACTAATGGTAAACTGACGCTGAAGTTCATCTGTACTACTGGTAAACTGCCGG
TTCCTTGGCCGACTCTGGTAACGACGCTGACTTATGGTGTTCAGTGCTTTGCTCGTTATCCGGACCATAT
GAAGCAGCATGACTTCTTCAAGTCCGCCATGCCGGAAGGCTATGTGCAGGAACGCACGATTTCCTTTAAG
GATGACGGCACGTACAAAACGCGTGCGGAAGTGAAATTTGAAGGCGATACCCTGGTAAACCGCATTGAGC
TGAAAGGCATTGACTTTAAAGAGGACGGCAATATCCTGGGCCATAAGCTGGAATACAATTTTAACAGCCA
CAATGTTTACATCACCGCCGATAAACAAAAAAATGGCATTAAAGCGAATTTTAAAATTCGCCACAACGTG
GAGGATGGCAGCGTGCAGCTGGCTGATCACTACCAGCAAAACACTCCAATCGGTGATGGTCCTGTTCTGC
TGCCAGACAATCACTATCTGAGCACGCAAAGCGTTCTGTCTAAAGATCCGAACGAGAAACGCGATCATAT
GGTTCTGCTGGAGTTCGTAACCGCAGCGGGCATCACGCATGGTATGGATGAACTGTACAAATGACCAGGC
ATCAAATAAAACGAAAGGCTCAGTCGAAAGACTGGGCCTTTCGTTTTATCTGTTGTTTGTCGGTGAACGC
TCTCTACTAGAGTCACACTGGCTCACCTTCGGGTGGGCCTTTCTGCGTTTATAAGTCGGTCTCATACAGC
GGCCGCGATTATCAAAAAGGATCTTCACCTAGATCCTTTTAAATTAAAAATGAAGTTTTAAATCAATCTA
AAGTATATATGAGTAAACTTGGTCTGACAGTTACCAATGCTTAATCAGTGAGGCACCTATCTCAGCGATC
TGTCTATTTCGTTCATCCATAGTTGCCTGACTCCCCGTCGTGTAGATAACTACGATACGGGAGGGCTTAC
CATCTGGCCCCAGTGCTGCAATGATACCGCGGGACCCACGCTCACCGGCTCCAGATTTATCAGCAATAAA
CCAGCCAGCCGGAAGGGCCGAGCGCAGAAGTGGTCCTGCAACTTTATCCGCCTCCATCCAGTCTATTAAT
TGTTGCCGGGAAGCTAGAGTAAGTAGTTCGCCAGTTAATAGTTTGCGCAACGTTGTTGCCATTGCTACAG
GCATCGTGGTGTCACGCTCGTCGTTTGGTATGGCTTCATTCAGCTCCGGTTCCCAACGATCAAGGCGAGT
TACATGATCCCCCATGTTGTGCAAAAAAGCGGTTAGCTCCTTCGGTCCTCCGATCGTTGTCAGAAGTAAG
TTGGCCGCAGTGTTATCACTCATGGTTATGGCAGCACTGCATAATTCTCTTACTGTCATGCCATCCGTAA
GATGCTTTTCTGTGACTGGTGAGTACTCAACCAAGTCATTCTGAGAATAGTGTATGCGGCGACCGAGTTG
CTCTTGCCCGGCGTCAATACGGGATAATACCGCGCCACATAGCAGAACTTTAAAAGTGCTCATCATTGGA
AAACGTTCTTCGGGGCGAAAACTCTCAAGGATCTTACCGCTGTTGAGATCCAGTTCGATGTAACCCACTC
GTGCACCCAACTGATCTTCAGCATCTTTTACTTTCACCAGCGTTTCTGGGTGAGCAAAAACAGGAAGGCA
AAATGCCGCAAAAAAGGGAATAAGGGCGACACGGAAATGTTGAATACTCATACTCTTCCTTTTTCAATAT
TATTGAAGCATTTATCAGGGTTATTGTCTCATGAGCGGATACATATTTGAATGTATTTAGAAAAATAAAC
AAATAGGGGTTCCGCGCACATTTCCCCGAAAAGTGCCACCTGTCATGACCAAAATCCCTTAACGTGAGTT
TTCGTTCCACTGAGCGTCAGACCCCGTAGAAAAGATCAAAGGATCTTCTTGAGATCCTTTTTTTCTGCGC
GTAATCTGCTGCTTGCAAACAAAAAAACCACCGCTACCAGCGGTGGTTTGTTTGCCGGATCAAGAGCTAC
CAACTCTTTTTCCGAAGGTAACTGGCTTCAGCAGAGCGCAGATACCAAATACTGTTCTTCTAGTGTAGCC
GTAGTTAGGCCACCACTTCAAGAACTCTGTAGCACCGCCTACATACCTCGCTCTGCTAATCCTGTTACCA
GTGGCTGCTGCCAGTGGCGATAAGTCGTGTCTTACCGGGTTGGACTCAAGACGATAGTTACCGGATAAGG
CGCAGCGGTCGGGCTGAACGGGGGGTTCGTGCACACAGCCCAGCTTGGAGCGAACGACCTACACCGAACT
GAGATACCTACAGCGTGAGCTATGAGAAAGCGCCACGCTTCCCGAAGGGAGAAAGGCGGACAGGTATCCG
GTAAGCGGCAGGGTCGGAACAGGAGAGCGCACGAGGGAGCTTCCAGGGGGAAACGCCTGGTATCTTTATA
GTCCTGTCGGGTTTCGCCACCTCTGACTTGAGCGTCGATTTTTGTGATGCTCGTCAGGGGGGCGGAGCCT
ATGGAAAAACGCCAGCAACGCGGCCTTTTTACGGTTCCTGGCCTTTTGCTGGCCTTTTGCTCACATGTTC
TTTCCTGCGTTATCCCCTGATTCTGTGGATAACCGTGCGGCCGC
