Features (pLannotate 1.2.2; 6 found; start..end, strand, type, name):
    121..834     +  CDS            superfolder GFP: GFP variant that folds robustly even when fused to poorly folded proteins (Pédelacq et al., 2006)
    846..917     +  terminator     rrnB T1 terminator: transcription terminator T1 from the E. coli rrnB gene
    933..960     +  terminator     T7Te terminator: phage T7 early transcription terminator
   1084..1944    -  CDS            AmpR: β-lactamase; bla; confers resistance to ampicillin, carbenicillin, and related antibiotics
   1945..2049    -  promoter       AmpR promoter: bla
   2152..2740    +  rep_origin     ori: high-copy-number ColE1/pMB1/pBR322/pUC origin of replication
>Addgene plasmid #109389 | groSL-GFP | addgene full sequence | sequence record 210771 | Addgene NGS Result
GCCTAGGCCATAGGCCCAGAATTTTTTTTCTTTTTCCCCCTTGAAGGGGCGAAGCCTCATCCCCATTTCT
CTGGTCTTAATTAAGGATCTTAGCTACTAGAGAAAGAGGAGAAATACTAGATGCGTAAAGGCGAAGAGCT
GTTCACTGGTGTCGTCCCTATTCTGGTGGAACTGGATGGTGATGTCAACGGTCATAAGTTTTCCGTGCGT
GGCGAGGGTGAAGGTGACGCAACTAATGGTAAACTGACGCTGAAGTTCATCTGTACTACTGGTAAACTGC
CGGTTCCTTGGCCGACTCTGGTAACGACGCTGACTTATGGTGTTCAGTGCTTTGCTCGTTATCCGGACCA
TATGAAGCAGCATGACTTCTTCAAGTCCGCCATGCCGGAAGGCTATGTGCAGGAACGCACGATTTCCTTT
AAGGATGACGGCACGTACAAAACGCGTGCGGAAGTGAAATTTGAAGGCGATACCCTGGTAAACCGCATTG
AGCTGAAAGGCATTGACTTTAAAGAGGACGGCAATATCCTGGGCCATAAGCTGGAATACAATTTTAACAG
CCACAATGTTTACATCACCGCCGATAAACAAAAAAATGGCATTAAAGCGAATTTTAAAATTCGCCACAAC
GTGGAGGATGGCAGCGTGCAGCTGGCTGATCACTACCAGCAAAACACTCCAATCGGTGATGGTCCTGTTC
TGCTGCCAGACAATCACTATCTGAGCACGCAAAGCGTTCTGTCTAAAGATCCGAACGAGAAACGCGATCA
TATGGTTCTGCTGGAGTTCGTAACCGCAGCGGGCATCACGCATGGTATGGATGAACTGTACAAATGACCA
GGCATCAAATAAAACGAAAGGCTCAGTCGAAAGACTGGGCCTTTCGTTTTATCTGTTGTTTGTCGGTGAA
CGCTCTCTACTAGAGTCACACTGGCTCACCTTCGGGTGGGCCTTTCTGCGTTTATAAGTCGGTCTCATAC
AGCGGCCGCGATTATCAAAAAGGATCTTCACCTAGATCCTTTTAAATTAAAAATGAAGTTTTAAATCAAT
CTAAAGTATATATGAGTAAACTTGGTCTGACAGTTACCAATGCTTAATCAGTGAGGCACCTATCTCAGCG
ATCTGTCTATTTCGTTCATCCATAGTTGCCTGACTCCCCGTCGTGTAGATAACTACGATACGGGAGGGCT
TACCATCTGGCCCCAGTGCTGCAATGATACCGCGGGACCCACGCTCACCGGCTCCAGATTTATCAGCAAT
AAACCAGCCAGCCGGAAGGGCCGAGCGCAGAAGTGGTCCTGCAACTTTATCCGCCTCCATCCAGTCTATT
AATTGTTGCCGGGAAGCTAGAGTAAGTAGTTCGCCAGTTAATAGTTTGCGCAACGTTGTTGCCATTGCTA
CAGGCATCGTGGTGTCACGCTCGTCGTTTGGTATGGCTTCATTCAGCTCCGGTTCCCAACGATCAAGGCG
AGTTACATGATCCCCCATGTTGTGCAAAAAAGCGGTTAGCTCCTTCGGTCCTCCGATCGTTGTCAGAAGT
AAGTTGGCCGCAGTGTTATCACTCATGGTTATGGCAGCACTGCATAATTCTCTTACTGTCATGCCATCCG
TAAGATGCTTTTCTGTGACTGGTGAGTACTCAACCAAGTCATTCTGAGAATAGTGTATGCGGCGACCGAG
TTGCTCTTGCCCGGCGTCAATACGGGATAATACCGCGCCACATAGCAGAACTTTAAAAGTGCTCATCATT
GGAAAACGTTCTTCGGGGCGAAAACTCTCAAGGATCTTACCGCTGTTGAGATCCAGTTCGATGTAACCCA
CTCGTGCACCCAACTGATCTTCAGCATCTTTTACTTTCACCAGCGTTTCTGGGTGAGCAAAAACAGGAAG
GCAAAATGCCGCAAAAAAGGGAATAAGGGCGACACGGAAATGTTGAATACTCATACTCTTCCTTTTTCAA
TATTATTGAAGCATTTATCAGGGTTATTGTCTCATGAGCGGATACATATTTGAATGTATTTAGAAAAATA
AACAAATAGGGGTTCCGCGCACATTTCCCCGAAAAGTGCCACCTGTCATGACCAAAATCCCTTAACGTGA
GTTTTCGTTCCACTGAGCGTCAGACCCCGTAGAAAAGATCAAAGGATCTTCTTGAGATCCTTTTTTTCTG
CGCGTAATCTGCTGCTTGCAAACAAAAAAACCACCGCTACCAGCGGTGGTTTGTTTGCCGGATCAAGAGC
TACCAACTCTTTTTCCGAAGGTAACTGGCTTCAGCAGAGCGCAGATACCAAATACTGTTCTTCTAGTGTA
GCCGTAGTTAGGCCACCACTTCAAGAACTCTGTAGCACCGCCTACATACCTCGCTCTGCTAATCCTGTTA
CCAGTGGCTGCTGCCAGTGGCGATAAGTCGTGTCTTACCGGGTTGGACTCAAGACGATAGTTACCGGATA
AGGCGCAGCGGTCGGGCTGAACGGGGGGTTCGTGCACACAGCCCAGCTTGGAGCGAACGACCTACACCGA
ACTGAGATACCTACAGCGTGAGCTATGAGAAAGCGCCACGCTTCCCGAAGGGAGAAAGGCGGACAGGTAT
CCGGTAAGCGGCAGGGTCGGAACAGGAGAGCGCACGAGGGAGCTTCCAGGGGGAAACGCCTGGTATCTTT
ATAGTCCTGTCGGGTTTCGCCACCTCTGACTTGAGCGTCGATTTTTGTGATGCTCGTCAGGGGGGCGGAG
CCTATGGAAAAACGCCAGCAACGCGGCCTTTTTACGGTTCCTGGCCTTTTGCTGGCCTTTTGCTCACATG
TTCTTTCCTGCGTTATCCCCTGATTCTGTGGATAACCGTGCGGCCGCGGCC
